Addgene plasmid #158851: JGI_018347
Purpose: Rare earth element alcohol dehydrogenases
Depositing lab: Joint Genome Institute. Publication: Rare earth element alcohol dehydrogenases widely occur among globally distributed, numerically abundant and environmentally important microbes. Huang J, Yu Z, Groom J, Cheng JF, Tarver A, Yoshikuni Y, Chistoserdova L. ISME J. 2019 Aug;13(8):2005-2017. doi: 10.1038/s41396-019-0414-z. Epub 2019 Apr 5. PubMed 30952993.
Backbone
  Vector backbone: pCM80_PxoxF
  Vector type: Synthetic Biology
Growth in bacteria
  Bacterial resistance: Tetracycline, 10 μg/mL
  Growth temperature: 37°C
  Growth strain: Top10
  Copy number: Low Copy
Gene/Insert
  Gene/Insert name: NC10_3 (alt name: Batch190_p066)
  Species: Synthetic
  Cloning method: Gibson Cloning
Terms and licenses: Academic/Nonprofit Terms; Industry Terms: Not Available to Industry
Depositor comments: pCM80_PxoxF vector with NC10_3 insert, JGI ICE Registry: https://registry.jgi.doe.gov/entry/18347
How to cite: JGI_018347 was a gift from Joint Genome Institute (Addgene plasmid # 158851 ; http://n2t.net/addgene:158851 ; RRID:Addgene_158851)
