[The description below was written by a language model from this plasmid's Addgene catalogue record and pLannotate feature annotations shown in this document.]
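Description:
JGI_018347 is a 9.5 kb broad-host-range expression plasmid built on the pCM80_PxoxF backbone and catalogued as a synthetic biology vector. It carries two replication systems. One is an IncP oriV with its trans-acting replication gene trfA, which supports maintenance in diverse Gram-negative bacteria. The other is a ColE1/pMB1-type origin for propagation in E. coli, and the record lists the plasmid as low copy. An IncP oriT together with traJ and a traI fragment makes the plasmid mobilisable by conjugation when transfer functions are supplied in trans. Selection is by tetracycline, through the tetA efflux gene and associated tetR sequences. Short remnants of bla, lacI, rop, bom and lacZα are also annotated; these appear to be vestiges of the backbone's construction rather than functional parts.

The insert, NC10_3, is a synthetic gene introduced by Gibson assembly. It belongs to a collection made to study rare earth element-dependent alcohol dehydrogenases. The feature table does not annotate the coding sequence itself. An unannotated stretch of roughly 1.9 kb lies between a phage T7 gene 10 ribosome binding site and a histidine-tag sequence, upstream of the pUC-type polylinker, which suggests that the insert sits here and is expressed with a C-terminal His tag for affinity purification. The backbone name implies that an xoxF promoter drives expression, but this promoter is not annotated. A lac promoter, operator and CAP site lie upstream of the same region. The record supports use of the plasmid for expressing this candidate enzyme so that its activity can be characterised, but it does not name the intended expression host.
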