Features (pLannotate 1.2.2; 20 found; start..end, strand, type, name):
    325..347     +  RBS            RBS: efficient ribosome binding site from bacteriophage T7 gene 10 (Olins and Rangwala, 1989)
   2220..2239    +  CDS            7xHis (fragment): 6xHis affinity tag
   2266..2322    -  misc_feature   MCS: pUC18/19 multiple cloning site
   2319..2476    +  CDS            lacZα (fragment): LacZα fragment of β-galactosidase; lacZ fragment
   2482..2581    -  misc_feature   bom (fragment): basis of mobility region from pBR322
   2683..2718    -  CDS            rop (fragment): Rop protein, which maintains plasmids at low copy number; rop
   2783..3425    -  CDS            TetR (fragment): tetracycline resistance regulatory protein; tetR
   3531..4730    +  CDS            TcR: tetracycline efflux protein; tetA; confers resistance to tetracycline
   4789..4941    -  CDS            tetR (fragment): TETR1_ECOLX - Experimental evidence at protein level: Swiss-Prot protein existence level 1. TetR is the repressor of the tetracycline resistance element; its N-terminal region forms a helix-turn-helix structure and binds DNA. Binding of tetracycline to TetR reduces the repressor affinity for the tetracycline resistance gene (tetA) promoter operator sites. From Escherichia coli.
   4961..6109    -  CDS            trfA: trans-acting replication protein that binds to and activates oriV
   6239..6343    -  CDS            traI (fragment): TRAI6_ECOLX - Experimental evidence at protein level: Swiss-Prot protein existence level 1. The initiation process of transfer DNA synthesis requires the interaction of at least three plasmid-specific components (TraH, I, and J) at the transfer origin resulting in the assembly of a specialised nucleoprotein complex - the relaxosome. Site- and strand-specific cleavage at the transfer origin is dependent on TraI and TraJ. From Escherichia coli.
   6381..6752    -  CDS            traJ: oriT-recognizing protein; traJ
   6785..6894    -  oriT           oriT: incP origin of transfer
   7047..7678    +  rep_origin     oriV: incP origin of replication
   7756..7969    +  CDS            bla(M) (fragment): β-lactamase lacking the signal sequence; bla(M); allows cytosolic expression of β-lactamase
   8141..8729    +  rep_origin     ori: high-copy-number ColE1/pMB1/pBR322/pUC origin of replication
   8912..9004    +  CDS            lacI (fragment): lac repressor; lacI; The lac repressor binds to the lac operator to inhibit transcription in E. coli. This inhibition can be relieved by adding lactose or isopropyl-β-D-thiogalactopyranoside (IPTG).
   9017..9038    +  protein_bind   CAP binding site: CAP binding activates transcription in the presence of cAMP. E. coli catabolite activator protein
   9053..9083    +  promoter       lac promoter: promoter for the E. coli lac operon
   9091..9107    +  protein_bind   lac operator: The lac repressor binds to the lac operator to inhibit transcription in E. coli. This inhibition can be relieved by adding lactose or isopropyl-β-D-thiogalactopyranoside (IPTG). lac repressor encoded by lacI
>Addgene plasmid #158851 | JGI_018347 | addgene full sequence | sequence record 316587 | Addgene NGS Result
GCAACGCAAAATGCTGAATTTAGCAGGCAAGTTTCCTGATAAAGGGCCCTGTGAGTGCGACATTCGACGC
GCGAAAGCGAGTTGACGGCGCCCGAAATTTTCTTAGAGTTCGTTCAAGCTTCGGTTTCGGGGAGCCGCTA
AGGGATGCGGACCCAGCCGGGTAAGTCGCCGGGAACTATGGAATAATCCTAATTTCTGTGCGGCAGGCGC
GAGCTGCCGGAGCGAATATCATCCCTGTCGCAAACAGCAGGTCAATCAACGGTGGGTAGCGGGCTGCTAT
CCAGCGGCGGATAAGACTTGTCGGAGGAATCCTCTAGAAATAATTTTGTTTAACTTTAAGAAGGAGATAT
ACCATGAGCGTCAAGCGCCGCATGTCGCTGATCGGTGGGCTGCTCGTGCTGGCCGGCTCGCTCGCGATCT
CGGCGCCGATCGTCTCGGCGAACGATGACGTCCTGAAACTGCAGAAGGATGATGGCCAGTGGGTGGTCCA
GTCGAAGAACTACTCGGGAACACGCTATTCGACTCTGAACCAGATCACCCCGGAGAACGCAAAGAACCTG
AAGGTGGCCTGGTCGTTCTCCCTTGGGACCCTCAACGGCCAGCAGGGGGGCCCTCTGGTCGTCGGCGATA
CAATGTATGCTCACTCGAGCTACGCGGGCGGCCCGACGGGGCATAGCCATAACATCTTCGCCCTCGACCT
CTCCAAGGAGGGTGCACCGATCAAGTGGCGCTACAACGCGAAGTACGACCAGAAGGCCCCCCCGGTCGCC
TGCTGCGATCTCGTGCATAAGGGCCTCCAGTACGCCAACGGCAAGATCCTCTACCAGACCCTGGATGGCA
TGGTCATCGCCCTCGATGCCAAGACGGGCAAGGAGCTGTGGAAGACTCGCAACGCCGACCCCTCCAAGGG
CGAGACGTCCACGGCCGCCGGCTTGGTGATCAAGGACAAGTACATCGCGGGTGTCGCCGGCGGCGAATTC
GGCGTGCGCGGCTGGGTCGCCGCCTACGATATTAACACGGGCAAGCAGGTGTGGAAGGCGCGGTCGATGG
GCCCGGACGAGGAGATCAAGCTCGCGCCGGATTTCAACGCGGCGAACCCCCACTACGGCCGCTTCGGGGA
GGGTACCAAATCATGGCCGGGGGAGATGTGGAAGCAGGGCGGCGGCACTACCTGGGGATATTACGCCTAT
GACCCGGAGCTCAACCTGCTCTATTACGGGTCCGGGAATCCGGGCACCTGGAACCCGGCGCCGCGCAAGG
GCGGGGACAACAAGTGGTCCATGACGATCTGGGCCCGCAACCCGGATACCGGCGTCGCCAAGTGGGCGTA
CCAGATGACCCCCTGGGACAACTGGGACTACGATGGCATCGATGAATCGGTTCTCACCGAGCAGACCTTC
GGAGGCAAGAAGCGGAAGGTCCTGACCCATTTCGACCGCAACGGCTTCGTCTACACGCTGGACCGCGCCG
ATGGTACCCTCCTTGCCGCGGATGCCTTCGTCTACGTCAACTGGGCGAAGGGGATCGACCTCAAGACCGG
CCGCCCGATCCTCAACCCAGAGAAGCTGACAAAGCAGGGCGAGGACACCAAGAATATCTGCCCGTGCGCG
ATGGGGGGAAAGAACTACCTGCCGGTCGCCTACAGCCCGCTCACCAACCTGTTCTATGCCAGCGTGAATA
ACATGTGCATGAGCTATGAGGGGGTGCAGGTCCAGTATACCGCCGGCGCGCCGTACGTCGGCGCCACCGT
CCTGATGTACGAAGGCCATGAGGGCAAGGACGTCGGCTACTGGGGGGACTTCATCGCCTGGGACGTCGTA
AAGGGGAAGAGGGCGTGGGCCATCAAGGAGAGCCAGCCCCCGTGGTCGGGCCCGGTCGTGACCTCGACTA
ATGTGGTGTTCTACGGCACGATGGATGGCTGGTTCAAGGCGGTCGATGCCCGGGATGGCAAGCTCCTCTG
GAAGCACAAGGTCGGCAGTGGCATCATCGGCAACCCGATCACCTACAAGGGCCCTGACGGCAAGCAGTAC
GTCGCGGTGTATTCCGGCGTGGGCGGCTGGTTCGGCGCCACGGTGTCCTTGGACCTGCCGCCGGACGACC
CGACCGCTGCGCTCGGCGGCGTGAATGCCGCGTACAAGTCCGGGCTCCCTATGGCCACCACGAAGGGCGG
GACCCTCTACGTGTTCGGTCTGGCCGAAAACCTCTATTTTCAGGGACATCATCACCATCACCATCACCAC
TGACAGCTATGACCATGATTACGCCAAGCTTGCATGCCTGCAGGTCGACTCTAGAGGATCCCCGGGTACC
GAGCTCGAATTCACTGGCCGTCGTTTTACAACGTCGTGACTGGGAAAACCCTGGCGTTACCCAACTTAAT
CGCCTTGCAGCACATCCCCCTTTCGCCAGCTGGCGTAATAGCGAAGAGGCCCGCACCGATCGCCCTTCCC
AACAGTTGCGCAGCCTGAATGGCGAATGGCGCCTGATGCGGTATTTTCTCCTTACGCATCTGTGCGGTAT
TTCACACCGCATATGGTGCACTCTCAGTACAATCTGCTCTGATGCCGCATAGTTAAGCCAGCCCCGACAC
CCGCCAACACCCGCTGACGCGCCCTGACGGGCTTGTATGCTCCCGGCATCCGCTTACAGACAAGCTGTGA
CCGTCTCCGGGAGCTGCATGTGTCAGAGGTTTTCACCGTCATCACCGAAACGCGCGAGACGAAAGGGCCT
CGTGATACGCCTATTTTTATAGGTTAATGTCATGATAATAATGGTTTCTTAGCACCCTTTCTCGGTCCTT
CAACGTTCCTGACAACGAGCCTCCTTTTCGCCAATCCATCGACAATCACCGCGAGTCCCTGCTCGAACGC
TGCGTCCGGACCGGCTTCGTCGAAGGCGTCTATCGCGGCCCGCAACAGCGGCGAGAGCGGAGCCTGTTCA
ACGGTGCCGCCGCGCTCGCCGGCATCGCTGTCGCCGGCCTGCTCCTCAAGCACGGCCCCAACAGTGAAGT
AGCTGATTGTCATCAGCGCATTGACGGCGTCCCCGGCCGAAAAACCCGCCTCGCAGAGGAAGCGAAGCTG
CGCGTCGGCCGTTTCCATCTGCGGTGCGCCCGGTCGCGTGCCGGCATGGATGCGCGCGCCATCGCGGTAG
GCGAGCAGCGCCTGCCTGAAGCTGCGGGCATTCCCGATCAGAAATGAGCGCCAGTCGTCGTCGGCTCTCG
GCACCGAATGCGTATGATTCTCCGCCAGCATGGCTTCGGCCAGTGCGTCGAGCAGCGCCCGCTTGTTCCT
GAAGTGCCAGTAAAGCGCCGGCTGCTGAACCCCCAACCGTTCCGCCAGTTTGCGTGTCGTCAGACCGTCT
ACGCCGACCTCGTTCAACAGGTCCAGGGCGGCACGGATCACTGTATTCGGCTGCAACTTTGTCATGCTTG
ACACTTTATCACTGATAAACATAATATGTCCACCAACTTATCAGTGATAAAGAATCCGCGCGTTCAATCG
GACCAGCGGAGGCTGGTCCGGAGGCCAGACGTGAAACCCAACATACCCCTGATCGTAATTCTGAGCACTG
TCGCGCTCGACGCTGTCGGCATCGGCCTGATTATGCCGGTGCTGCCGGGCCTCCTGCGCGATCTGGTTCA
CTCGAACGACGTCACCGCCCACTATGGCATTCTGCTGGCGCTGTATGCGTTGGTGCAATTTGCCTGCGCA
CCTGTGCTGGGCGCGCTGTCGGATCGTTTCGGGCGGCGGCCAATCTTGCTCGTCTCGCTGGCCGGCGCCA
CTGTCGACTACGCCATCATGGCGACAGCGCCTTTCCTTTGGGTTCTCTATATCGGGCGGATCGTGGCCGG
CATCACCGGGGCGACTGGGGCGGTAGCCGGCGCTTATATTGCCGATATCACTGATGGCGATGAGCGCGCG
CGGCACTTCGGCTTCATGAGCGCCTGTTTCGGGTTCGGGATGGTCGCGGGACCTGTGCTCGGTGGGCTGA
TGGGCGGTTTCTCCCCCCACGCTCCGTTCTTCGCCGCGGCAGCCTTGAACGGCCTCAATTTCCTGACGGG
CTGTTTCCTTTTGCCGGAGTCGCACAAAGGCGAACGCCGGCCGTTACGCCGGGAGGCTCTCAACCCGCTC
GCTTCGTTCCGGTGGGCCCGGGGCATGACCGTCGTCGCCGCCCTGATGGCGGTCTTCTTCATCATGCAAC
TTGTCGGACAGGTGCCGGCCGCGCTTTGGGTCATTTTCGGCGAGGATCGCTTTCACTGGGACGCGACCAC
GATCGGCATTTCGCTTGCCGCATTTGGCATTCTGCATTCACTCGCCCAGGCAATGATCACCGGCCCTGTA
GCCGCCCGGCTCGGCGAAAGGCGGGCACTCATGCTCGGAATGATTGCCGACGGCACAGGCTACATCCTGC
TTGCCTTCGCGACACGGGGATGGATGGCGTTCCCGATCATGGTCCTGCTTGCTTCGGGTGGCATCGGAAT
GCCGGCGCTGCAAGCAATGTTGTCCAGGCAGGTGGATGAGGAACGTCAGGGGCAGCTGCAAGGCTCACTG
GCGGCGCTCACCAGCCTGACCTCGATCGTCGGACCCCTCCTCTTCACGGCGATCTATGCGGCTTCTATAA
CAACGTGGAACGGGTGGGCATGGATTGCAGGCGCTGCCCTCTACTTGCTCTGCCTGCCGGCGCTGCGTCG
CGGGCTTTGGAGCGGCGCAGGGCAACGAGCCGATCGCTGATCGTGGAAACGATAGGCCTATGCCATGCGG
GTCAAGGCGACTTCCGGCAAGCTATACGCGCCCTAGAATTGTCAATTTTAATCCTCTGTTTATCGGCAGT
TCGTAGAGCGCGCCGTGCGTCCCGAGCGATACTGAGCGAAGCAAGTGCGTCGAGCAGTGCCCGCTTGTTC
CTGAAATGCCAGTAAAGCGCTGGCTGCTGAACCCCCAGCCGGAACTGACCCCACAAGGCCCTAGCGTTTG
CAATGCACCAGGTCATCATTGACCCAGGCGTGTTCCACCAGGCCGCTGCCTCGCAACTCTTCGCAGGCTT
CGCCGACCTGCTCGCGCCACTTCTTCACGCGGGTGGAATCCGATCCGCACATGAGGCGGAAGGTTTCCAG
CTTGAGCGGGTACGGCTCCCGGTGCGAGCTGAAATAGTCGAACATCCGTCGGGCCGTCGGCGACAGCTTG
CGGTACTTCTCCCATATGAATTTCGTGTAGTGGTCGCCAGCAAACAGCACGACGATTTCCTCGTCGATCA
GGACCTGGCAACGGGACGTTTTCTTGCCACGGTCCAGGACGCGGAAGCGGTGCAGCAGCGACACCGATTC
CAGGTGCCCAACGCGGTCGGACGTGAAGCCCATCGCCGTCGCCTGTAGGCGCGACAGGCATTCCTCGGCC
TTCGTGTAATACCGGCCATTGATCGACCAGCCCAGGTCCTGGCAAAGCTCGTAGAACGTGAAGGTGATCG
GCTCGCCGATAGGGGTGCGCTTCGCGTACTCCAACACCTGCTGCCACACCAGTTCGTCATCGTCGGCCCG
CAGCTCGACGCCGGTGTAGGTGATCTTCACGTCCTTGTTGACGTGGAAAATGACCTTGTTTTGCAGCGCC
TCGCGCGGGATTTTCTTGTTGCGCGTGGTGAACAGGGCAGAGCGGGCCGTGTCGTTTGGCATCGCTCGCA
TCGTGTCCGGCCACGGCGCAATATCGAACAAGGAAAGCTGCATTTCCTTGATCTGCTGCTTCGTGTGTTT
CAGCAACGCGGCCTGCTTGGCCTCGCTGACCTGTTTTGCCAGGTCCTCGCCGGCGGTTTTTCGCTTCTTG
GTCGTCATAGTTCCTCGCGTGTCGATGGTCATCGACTTCGCCAAACCTGCCGCCTCCTGTTCGAGACGAC
GCGAACGCTCCACGGCGGCCGATGGCGCGGGCAGGGCAGGGGGAGCCAGTTGCACGCTGTCGCGCTCGAT
CTTGGCCGTAGCTTGCTGGACCATCGAGCCGACGGACTGGAAGGTTTCGCGGGGCGCACGCATGACGGTG
CGGCTTGCGATGGTTTCGGCATCCTCGGCGGAAAACCCCGCGTCGATCAGTTCTTGCCTGTATGCCTTCC
GGTCAAACGTCCGATTCATTCACCCTCCTTGCGGGATTGCCCCGACTCACGCCGGGGCAATGTGCCCTTA
TTCCTGATTTGACCCGCCTGGTGCCTTGGTGTCCAGATAATCCACCTTATCGGCAATGAAGTCGGTCCCG
TAGACCGTCTGGCCGTCCTTCTCGTACTTGGTATTCCGAATCTTGCCCTGCACGAATACCAGCTCCGCGA
AGTCGCTCTTCTTGATGGAGCGCATGGGGACGTGCTTGGCAATCACGCGCACCCCCCGGCCGTTTTAGCG
GCTAAAAAAGTCATGGCTCTGCCCTCGGGCGGACCACGCCCATCATGACCTTGCCAAGCTCGTCCTGCTT
CTCTTCGATCTTCGCCAGCAGGGCGAGGATCGTGGCATCACCGAACCGCGCCGTGCGCGGGTCGTCGGTG
AGCCAGAGTTTCAGCAGGCCGCCCAGGCGGCCCAGGTCGCCATTGATGCGGGCCAGCTCGCGGACGTGCT
CATAGTCCACGACGCCCGTGATTTTGTAGCCCTGGCCGACGGCCAGCAGGTAGGCCTACAGGCTCATGCC
GGCCGCCGCCGCCTTTTCCTCAATCGCTCTTCGTTCGTCTGGAAGGCAGTACACCTTGATAGGTGGGCTG
CCCTTCCTGGTTGGCTTGGTTTCATCAGCCATCCGCTTGCCCTCATCTGTTACGCCGGCGGTAGCCGGCC
AGCCTCGCAGAGCAGGATTCCCGTTGAGCACCGCCAGGTGCGAATAAGGGACAGTGAAGAAGGAACACCC
GCTCGCGGGTGGGCCTACTTCACCTATCCTGCCCGGCTGACGCCGTTGGATACACCAAGGAAAGTCTACA
CGAACCCTTTGGCAAAATCCTGTATATCGTGCGAAAAAGGATGGATATACCGAAAAAATCGCTATAATGA
CCCCGAAGCAGGGTTATGCAGCGGAAAAGATCCGTCGACCCTTTCCGACGCTCACCGGGCTGGTTGCCCT
CGCCGCTGGGCTGGCGGCCGTCTATGGCCCTGCAAACGCGCCAGAAACGCCGTCGAAGCCGTGTGCGAGA
CACCGCGGCCGCCGGCGTTGTGGATACCTCGCGGAAAACTTGGCCCTCACTGACAGATGAGGGGCGGACG
TTGACACTTGAGGGGCCGACTCACCCGGCGCGGCGTTGACAGATGAGGGGCAGGCTCGATTTCGGCCGGC
GACGTGGAGCTGGCCAGCCTCGCAAATCGGCGAAAACGCCTGATTTTACGCGAGTTTCCCACAGATGATG
TGGACAAGCCTGGGGATAAGTGCCCTGCGGTATTGACACTTGAGGGGCGCGACTACTGACAGATGAGGGG
CGCGATCCTTGACACTTGAGGGGCAGAGTGCTGACAGATGAGGGGCGCACCTATTGACATTTGAGGGGCT
GTCCACAGGCAGAAAATCCAGCATTTGCAAGGGTTTCCGCCCGTTTTTCGGCCACCGCTAACCTGTCTTT
TAACCTGCTTTTAAACCAATATTTATAAACCTTGTTTTTAACCAGGGCTGCGCCCTGTGCGCGTGACCGC
GCACGCCGAAGGGGGGTGCCCCCCCTTCTCGAACCCTCCCGGCCCGCTAACGCGGGCCTCCCATCCCCCC
AGGGGCTGCGCCCCTCGGCCGCGAACGGCCTCACCCCAAAAATGGCAGCCAAGCTGACCACTTCTGCGCT
CGGCCCTTCCGGCTGGCTGGTTTATTGCTGATAAATCTGGAGCCGGTGAGCGTGGGTCTCGCGGTATCAT
TGCAGCACTGGGGCCAGATGGTAAGCCCTCCCGTATCGTAGTTATCTACACGACGGGGAGTCAGGCAACT
ATGGATGAACGAAATAGACAGATCGCTGAGATAGGTGCCTCACTGATTAAGCATTGGTAACTGTCAGACC
AAGTTTACTCATATATACTTTAGATTGATTTAAAACTTCATTTTTAATTTAAAAGGATCTAGGTGAAGAT
CCTTTTTGATAATCTCATGACCAAAATCCCTTAACGTGAGTTTTCGTTCCACTGAGCGTCAGACCCCGTA
GAAAAGATCAAAGGATCTTCTTGAGATCCTTTTTTTCTGCGCGTAATCTGCTGCTTGCAAACAAAAAAAC
CACCGCTACCAGCGGTGGTTTGTTTGCCGGATCAAGAGCTACCAACTCTTTTTCCGAAGGTAACTGGCTT
CAGCAGAGCGCAGATACCAAATACTGTTCTTCTAGTGTAGCCGTAGTTAGGCCACCACTTCAAGAACTCT
GTAGCACCGCCTACATACCTCGCTCTGCTAATCCTGTTACCAGTGGCTGCTGCCAGTGGCGATAAGTCGT
GTCTTACCGGGTTGGACTCAAGACGATAGTTACCGGATAAGGCGCAGCGGTCGGGCTGAACGGGGGGTTC
GTGCACACAGCCCAGCTTGGAGCGAACGACCTACACCGAACTGAGATACCTACAGCGTGAGCTATGAGAA
AGCGCCACGCTTCCCGAAGGGAGAAAGGCGGACAGGTATCCGGTAAGCGGCAGGGTCGGAACAGGAGAGC
GCACGAGGGAGCTTCCAGGGGGAAACGCCTGGTATCTTTATAGTCCTGTCGGGTTTCGCCACCTCTGACT
TGAGCGTCGATTTTTGTGATGCTCGTCAGGGGGGCGGAGCCTATGGAAAAACGCCAGCAACGCGGCCTTT
TTACGGTTCCTGGCCTTTTGCTGGCCTTTTGCTCACATGTTCTTTCCTGCGTTATCCCCTGATTCTGTGG
ATAACCGTATTACCGCCTTTGAGTGAGCTGATACCGCTCGCCGCAGCCGAACGACCGAGCGCAGCGAGTC
AGTGAGCGAGGAAGCGGAAGAGCGCCCAATACGCAAACCGCCTCTCCCCGCGCGTTGGCCGATTCATTAA
TGCAGCTGGCACGACAGGTTTCCCGACTGGAAAGCGGGCAGTGAGCGCAACGCAATTAATGTGAGTTAGC
TCACTCATTAGGCACCCCAGGCTTTACACTTTATGCTTCCGGCTCGTATGTTGTGTGGAATTGTGAGCGG
ATAACAATTTCACACAGGAAACAGCTATGACCATGATTACGCCAAGCTAGCTTCCCGCTTGGTCGGGCCG
CTTCGCGAGGGCCCGTTGACGACAACGGTGCGATGGGTCCCGGCCCCGGTCAAGACGATGCCAATACGTT
GCGACACTACGCCTTGGCACTTTTAGAATTGCCTTATCGTCCTGATAAGAAATGTCCGACCAGCTAAAGA
CATCGCGTCCAATCAAAGCCTAGAAAATATAGGCGAAGGGACGCTAATAAGTCTTTCATAAGACCGCGCA
AATCTAAAAATATCCTTAGATTCACGATGCGGCACTTCGGATGACTTCCGAGCGAGCCTGGAACCTCAGA
AAAACGTCTGAGAGATACCGCGGATCTCACACAGGAAATTTC
