>Addgene plasmid #158851 | JGI_018347 | depositor partial sequence | sequence record 306561 | gene insert with vector overlaps
GACTTGTCGGAGGAATCCTCTAGAAATAATTTTGTTTAACTTTAAGAAGGAGATATACCATGAGCGTCAA
GCGCCGCATGTCGCTGATCGGTGGGCTGCTCGTGCTGGCCGGCTCGCTCGCGATCTCGGCGCCGATCGTC
TCGGCGAACGATGACGTCCTGAAACTGCAGAAGGATGATGGCCAGTGGGTGGTCCAGTCGAAGAACTACT
CGGGAACACGCTATTCGACTCTGAACCAGATCACCCCGGAGAACGCAAAGAACCTGAAGGTGGCCTGGTC
GTTCTCCCTTGGGACCCTCAACGGCCAGCAGGGGGGCCCTCTGGTCGTCGGCGATACAATGTATGCTCAC
TCGAGCTACGCGGGCGGCCCGACGGGGCATAGCCATAACATCTTCGCCCTCGACCTCTCCAAGGAGGGTG
CACCGATCAAGTGGCGCTACAACGCGAAGTACGACCAGAAGGCCCCCCCGGTCGCCTGCTGCGATCTCGT
GCATAAGGGCCTCCAGTACGCCAACGGCAAGATCCTCTACCAGACCCTGGATGGCATGGTCATCGCCCTC
GATGCCAAGACGGGCAAGGAGCTGTGGAAGACTCGCAACGCCGACCCCTCCAAGGGCGAGACGTCCACGG
CCGCCGGCTTGGTGATCAAGGACAAGTACATCGCGGGTGTCGCCGGCGGCGAATTCGGCGTGCGCGGCTG
GGTCGCCGCCTACGATATTAACACGGGCAAGCAGGTGTGGAAGGCGCGGTCGATGGGCCCGGACGAGGAG
ATCAAGCTCGCGCCGGATTTCAACGCGGCGAACCCCCACTACGGCCGCTTCGGGGAGGGTACCAAATCAT
GGCCGGGGGAGATGTGGAAGCAGGGCGGCGGCACTACCTGGGGATATTACGCCTATGACCCGGAGCTCAA
CCTGCTCTATTACGGGTCCGGGAATCCGGGCACCTGGAACCCGGCGCCGCGCAAGGGCGGGGACAACAAG
TGGTCCATGACGATCTGGGCCCGCAACCCGGATACCGGCGTCGCCAAGTGGGCGTACCAGATGACCCCCT
GGGACAACTGGGACTACGATGGCATCGATGAATCGGTTCTCACCGAGCAGACCTTCGGAGGCAAGAAGCG
GAAGGTCCTGACCCATTTCGACCGCAACGGCTTCGTCTACACGCTGGACCGCGCCGATGGTACCCTCCTT
GCCGCGGATGCCTTCGTCTACGTCAACTGGGCGAAGGGGATCGACCTCAAGACCGGCCGCCCGATCCTCA
ACCCAGAGAAGCTGACAAAGCAGGGCGAGGACACCAAGAATATCTGCCCGTGCGCGATGGGGGGAAAGAA
CTACCTGCCGGTCGCCTACAGCCCGCTCACCAACCTGTTCTATGCCAGCGTGAATAACATGTGCATGAGC
TATGAGGGGGTGCAGGTCCAGTATACCGCCGGCGCGCCGTACGTCGGCGCCACCGTCCTGATGTACGAAG
GCCATGAGGGCAAGGACGTCGGCTACTGGGGGGACTTCATCGCCTGGGACGTCGTAAAGGGGAAGAGGGC
GTGGGCCATCAAGGAGAGCCAGCCCCCGTGGTCGGGCCCGGTCGTGACCTCGACTAATGTGGTGTTCTAC
GGCACGATGGATGGCTGGTTCAAGGCGGTCGATGCCCGGGATGGCAAGCTCCTCTGGAAGCACAAGGTCG
GCAGTGGCATCATCGGCAACCCGATCACCTACAAGGGCCCTGACGGCAAGCAGTACGTCGCGGTGTATTC
CGGCGTGGGCGGCTGGTTCGGCGCCACGGTGTCCTTGGACCTGCCGCCGGACGACCCGACCGCTGCGCTC
GGCGGCGTGAATGCCGCGTACAAGTCCGGGCTCCCTATGGCCACCACGAAGGGCGGGACCCTCTACGTGT
TCGGTCTGGCCGAAAACCTCTATTTTCAGGGACATCATCACCATCACCATCACCACTGACAGCT
